>Addgene plasmid #73757 | Nabi2.213 | depositor full sequence | sequence record 136689 | Nabi2.213 sequence 7622 bps
GACGGATCGGGAGATCTCCCGATCCCCTATGGTGCACTCTCAGTACAATCTGCTCTGATGCCGCATAGTT
AAGCCAGTATCTGCTCCCTGCTTGTGTGTTGGAGGTCGCTGAGTAGTGCGCGAGCAAAATTTAAGCTACA
ACAAGGCAAGGCTTGACCGACAATTGCATGAAGAATCTGCTTAGGGTTAGGCGTTTTGCGCTGCTTCGCG
ATGTACGGGCCAGATATACGCGTTGACATTGATTATTGACTAGTTATTAATAGTAATCAATTACGGGGTC
ATTAGTTCATAGCCCATATATGGAGTTCCGCGTTACATAACTTACGGTAAATGGCCCGCCTGGCTGACCG
CCCAACGACCCCCGCCCATTGACGTCAATAATGACGTATGTTCCCATAGTAACGCCAATAGGGACTTTCC
ATTGACGTCAATGGGTGGAGTATTTACGGTAAACTGCCCACTTGGCAGTACATCAAGTGTATCATATGCC
AAGTACGCCCCCTATTGACGTCAATGACGGTAAATGGCCCGCCTGGCATTATGCCCAGTACATGACCTTA
TGGGACTTTCCTACTTGGCAGTACATCTACGTATTAGTCATCGCTATTACCATGGTGATGCGGTTTTGGC
AGTACATCAATGGGCGTGGATAGCGGTTTGACTCACGGGGATTTCCAAGTCTCCACCCCATTGACGTCAA
TGGGAGTTTGTTTTGGCACCAAAATCAACGGGACTTTCCAAAATGTCGTAACAACTCCGCCCCATTGACG
CAAATGGGCGGTAGGCGTGTACGGTGGGAGGTCTATATAAGCAGAGCTCTCTGGCTAACTAGAGAACCCA
CTGCTTACTGGCTTATCGAAATTAATACGACTCACTATAGGGAGACCCAAGCTGGCTAGCGTTTATGGAG
GGATTCGACGGTTCAGATTTTAGTCCTCCAGCTGATTTAGTTGGCGTTGACGGTGCAGTCATGCGGAACG
TCGTTGACGTCACGATAAATGGTGACGTCACTGCTCCGCCGAAAGCTGCGCCAAGAAAAAGTGAATCGGT
AAAGAAAGTTCATTGGAATGATGTAGACCAAGGACCGAGTGAAAAACCAGAGACAAGACAGGAGGAACGA
ATAGATATACCCGAGATTTCAGGTCTATGGTGGGGCATGGTGAGCAAGGGCGAGGAGCTGTTCACCGGGG
TGGTGCCCATCCTGGTCGAGCTGGACGGCGACGTAAACGGCCACAAGTTCAGCGTCCGCGGCGAGGGCGA
GGGCGATGCCACCAACGGCAAGCTGACCCTGAAGTTCATCTGCACCACCGGCAAGCTGCCCGTGCCCTGG
CCCACCCTCGTGACCACCTTCGGCTACGGCGTGGCCTGCTTCAGCCGCTACCCCGACCACATGAAGCAGC
ACGACTTCTTCAAGTCCGCCATGCCCGAAGGCTACGTCCAGGAGCGCACCATCTCTTTCAAGGACGACGG
TACCTACAAGACCCGCGCCGAGGTGAAGTTCGAGGGCGACACCCTGGTGAACCGCATCGAGCTGAAGGGC
ATCGACTTCAAGGAGGACGGCAACATCCTGGGGCACAAGCTGGAGTACAACTTCAACAGCCACAACGTCT
ATATCACGGCCGACAAGCAGAAGAACGGCATCAAGGCTAACTTCAAGATCCGCCACAACGTTGAGGACGG
CAGCGTGCAGCTCGCCGACCACTACCAGCAGAACACCCCCATCGGCGACGGCCCCGTGCTGCTGCCCGAC
AACCACTACCTGAGCCATCAGTCCGCCCTGAGCAAAGACCCCAACGAGAAGCGCGATCACATGGTCCTGC
TGGAGTTCGTGACCGCCGCCGAGAATGAACATGGAGTGGACGATGGGAGAATGGAGATACCTACTACTGG
TGTAGGTCGCGTCCAGTTTCGTGTCCGAGCAGTGATTGATCATCTAGGGATGCGAGTCTTTGGAGTCTTC
CTAATTTTCTTGGACATCATCCTCATGATCATTGATCTCAGTCTTCCAGGAAAAAGTGAATCTTCACAAT
CCTTTTATGACGGGATGGCTTTGGCTCTTTCTTGTTATTTCATGCTGGATTTAGGATTAAGGATATTTGC
CTACGGGCCCAAGAATTTCTTCACCAACCCCTGGGAGGTTGCTGATGGTTTGATTATCGTTGTCACATTC
GTCGTCACGATATTTTACACTGTGTTAGATGAATACGTGCAAGAAACAGGAGCCGATGGTTTGGGGCAAT
TGGTTGTGTTGGCCCGTTTGCTGCGTGTGGTTCGATTAGCAAGAATATTTTATTCCCACCAACAAATGAA
GGCTTCAAGCAGAATGGTGTCTAAGGGCGAAGAGCTGATCAAGGAAAATATGCGTATGAAGGTGGTCATG
GAAGGTTCGGTCAACGGCCACCAATTCAAATGCACAGGTGAAGGAGAAGGCAATCCGTACATGGGAACTC
AAACCATGAGGATCAAAGTCATCGAGGGAGGACCCCTGCCATTTGCCTTTGACATTCTTGCCACGTCGTT
CATGTATGGCAGCCGTACTTTTATCAAGTACCCGAAAGGCATTCCTGATTTCTTTAAACAGTCCTTTCCT
GAGGGTTTTACTTGGGAAAGAGTTACGAGATACGAAGATGGTGGAGTCGTCACCGTCATGCAGGACACCA
GCCTTGAGGATGGCTGTCTCGTTTACCACGTCCAAGTCAGAGGGGTAAACTTTCCCTCCAATGGTCCCGT
GATGCAGAAGAAGACCAAGGGTTGGGAGCCTAATACAGAGATGATGTATCCAGCAGATGGTGGTCTGAGG
GGATACACTCATATGGCACTGAAAGTTGATGGTGGTGGCCATCTGTCTTGCTCTTTCGTAACAACTTACA
GGTCAAAAAAGACCGTCGGGAACATCAAGATGCCCGGTATCCATGCCGTTGATCACCGCCTGGAAAGGTT
AGAGGAAAGTGACAATGAAATGTTCGTAGTACAACGCGAACACGCAGTTGCCAAGTTCGCCGGGCTTGGT
GGTGGGATGGACGAGCTGTACAAGTAATAGGCGCGCCCTCGACTGTGCCTTCTAGTTGCCAGCCATCTGT
TGTTTGCCCCTCCCCCGTGCCTTCCTTGACCCTGGAAGGTGCCACTCCCACTGTCCTTTCCTAATAAAAT
GAGGAAATTGCATCGCATTGTCTGAGTAGGTGTCATTCTATTCTGGGGGGTGGGGTGGGGCAGGACAGCA
AGGGGGAGGATTGGGAAGACAATAGCAGGCATGCTGGGGATGCGGTGGGCTCTATGGCTTCTGAGGCGGA
AAGAACCAGCTGGGGCTCTAGGGGGTATCCCC
[124 nt withheld, positions 3323-3446]
C
[91 nt withheld, positions 3448-3538]
A
[49 nt withheld, positions 3540-3588]
CCTTTGACGTTGGAGTCCACGTTCTTT
[37 nt withheld, positions 3616-3652]
ACCCTATCTCGGTCTATTCTTTTGATTTATAAGGGATTTTGCCGATTTCGGCCTATTGGTTAAAAAATGA
GCTGATTTAACAAAAATTTAACGCGAATTAATTCTGTGGAATGTGTGTCAGTTAGGGTGTGGAAAGTCCC
CAGGCTCCCCAGCAGGCAGAAGTATGCAAAGCATGCATCTCAATTAGTCAGCAACCAGGTGTGGAAAGTC
CCCAGGCTCCCCAGCAGGCAGAAGTATGCAAAGCATGCATCTCAATTAGTCAGCAACCATAGTCCCGCCC
CTAACTCCGCCCATCCCGCCCCTAACTCCGCCCAGTTCCGCCCATTCTCCGCCCCATGGCTGACTAATTT
TTTTTATTTATGCAGAGGCCGAGGCCGCCTCTGCCTCTGAGCTATTCCAGAAGTAGTGAGGAGGCTTTTT
TGGAGGCCTAGGCTTTTGCAAAAAGCTCCCGGGAGCTTGTATATCCATTTTCGGATCTGATCAGCACGTG
ATGAAAAAGCCTGAACTCACCGCGACGTCTGTCGAGAAGTTTCTGATCGAAAAGTTCGACAGCGTCTCCG
ACCTGATGCAGCTCTCGGAGGGCGAAGAATCTCGTGCTTTCAGCTTCGATGTAGGAGGGCGTGGATATGT
CCTGCGGGTAAATAGCTGCGCCGATGGTTTCTACAAAGATCGTTATGTTTATCGGCACTTTGCATCGGCC
GCGCTCCCGATTCCGGAAGTGCTTGACATTGGGGAATTCAGCGAGAGCCTGACCTATTGCATCTCCCGCC
GTGCACAGGGTGTCACGTTGCAAGACCTGCCTGAAACCGAACTGCCCGCTGTTCTGCAGCCGGTCGCGGA
GGCCATGGATGCGATCGCTGCGGCCGATCTTAGCCAGACGAGCGGGTTCGGCCCATTCGGACCGCAAGGA
ATCGGTCAATACACTACATGGCGTGATTTCATATGCGCGATTGCTGATCCCCATGTGTATCACTGGCAAA
CTGTGATGGACGACACCGTCAGTGCGTCCGTCGCGCAGGCTCTCGATGAGCTGATGCTTTGGGCCGAGGA
CTGCCCCGAAGTCCGGCACCTCGTGCACGCGGATTTCGGCTCCAACAATGTCCTGACGGACAATGGCCGC
ATAACAGCGGTCATTGACTGGAGCGAGGCGATGTTCGGGGATTCCCAATACGAGGTCGCCAACATCTTCT
TCTGGAGGCCGTGGTTGGCTTGTATGGAGCAGCAGACGCGCTACTTCGAGCGGAGGCATCCGGAGCTTGC
AGGATCGCCGCGGCTCCGGGCGTATATGCTCCGCATTGGTCTTGACCAACTCTATCAGAGCTTGGTTGAC
GGCAATTTCGATGATGCAGCTTGGGCGCAGGGTCGATGCGACGCAATCGTCCGATCCGGAGCCGGGACTG
TCGGGCGTACACAAATCGCCCGCAGAAGCGCGGCCGTCTGGACCGATGGCTGTGTAGAAGTACTCGCCGA
TAGTGGAAACCGACGCCCCAGCACTCGTCCGAGGGCAAAGGAATAGCACGTGCTACGAGATTTCGATTCC
ACCGCCGCCTTCTATGAAAGGTTGGGCTTCGGAATCGTTTTCCGGGACGCCGGCTGGATGATCCTCCAGC
GCGGGGATCTCATGCTGGAGTTCTTCGCCCACCCCAACTTGTTTATTGCAGCTTATAATGGTTACAAATA
AAGCAATAGCATCACAAATTTCACAAATAAAGCATTTTTTTCACTGCATTCTAGTTGTGGTTTGTCCAAA
CTCATCAATGTATCTTATCATGTCTGTATACCGTCGACCTCTAGCTAGAGCTTGGCGTAATCATGGTCAT
AGCTGTTTCCTGTGTGAAATTGTTATCCGCTCACAATTCCACACAACATACGAGCCGGAAGCATAAAGTG
TAAAGCCTGGGGTGCCTAATGAGTGAGCTAACTCACATTAATTGCGTTGCGCTCACTGCCCGCTTTCCAG
TCGGGAAACCTGTCGTGCCAGCTGCATTAATGAATCGGCCAACGCGCGGGGAGAGGCGGTTTGCGTATTG
GGCGCTCTTCCGCTTCCTCGCTCACTGACTCGCTGCGCTCGGTCGTTCGGCTGCGGCGAGCGGTATCAGC
TCACTCAAAGGCGGTAATACGGTTATCCACAGAATCAGGGGATAACGCAGGAAAGAACATGTGAGCAAAA
GGCCAGCAAAAGGCCAGGAACCGTAAAAAGGCCGCGTTGCTGGCGTTTTTCCATAGGCTCCGCCCCCCTG
ACGAGCATCACAAAAATCGACGCTCAAGTCAGAGGTGGCGAAACCCGACAGGACTATAAAGATACCAGGC
GTTTCCCCCTGGAAGCTCCCTCGTGCGCTCTCCTGTTCCGACCCTGCCGCTTACCGGATACCTGTCCGCC
TTTCTCCCTTCGGGAAGCGTGGCGCTTTCTCATAGCTCACGCTGTAGGTATCTCAGTTCGGTGTAGGTCG
TTCGCTCCAAGCTGGGCTGTGTGCACGAACCCCCCGTTCAGCCCGACCGCTGCGCCTTATCCGGTAACTA
TCGTCTTGAGTCCAACCCGGTAAGACACGACTTATCGCCACTGGCAGCAGCCACTGGTAACAGGATTAGC
AGAGCGAGGTATGTAGGCGGTGCTACAGAGTTCTTGAAGTGGTGGCCTAACTACGGCTACACTAGAAGAA
CAGTATTTGGTATCTGCGCTCTGCTGAAGCCAGTTACCTTCGGAAAAAGAGTTGGTAGCTCTTGATCCGG
CAAACAAACCACCGCTGGTAGCGGTTTTTTTGTTTGCAAGCAGCAGATTACGCGCAGAAAAAAAGGATCT
CAAGAAGATCCTTTGATCTTTTCTACGGGGTCTGACGCTCAGTGGAACGAAAACTCACGTTAAGGGATTT
TGGTCATGAGATTATCAAAAAGGATCTTCACCTAGATCCTTTTAAATTAAAAATGAAGTTTTAAATCAAT
CTAAAGTATATATGAGTAAACTTGGTCTGACAGTTACCAATGCTTAATCAGTGAGGCACCTATCTCAGCG
ATCTGTCTATTTCGTTCATCCATAGTTGCCTGACTCCCCGTCGTGTAGATAACTACGATACGGGAGGGCT
TACCATCTGGCCCCAGTGCTGCAATGATACCGCGAGACCCACGCTCACCGGCTCCAGATTTATCAGCAAT
AAACCAGCCAGCCGGAAGGGCCGAGCGCAGAAGTGGTCCTGCAACTTTATCCGCCTCCATCCAGTCTATT
AATTGTTGCCGGGAAGCTAGAGTAAGTAGTTCGCCAGTTAATAGTTTGCGCAACGTTGTTGCCATTGCTA
CAGGCATCGTGGTGTCACGCTCGTCGTTTGGTATGGCTTCATTCAGCTCCGGTTCCCAACGATCAAGGCG
AGTTACATGATCCCCCATGTTGTGCAAAAAAGCGGTTAGCTCCTTCGGTCCTCCGATCGTTGTCAGAAGT
AAGTTGGCCGCAGTGTTATCACTCATGGTTATGGCAGCACTGCATAATTCTCTTACTGTCATGCCATCCG
TAAGATGCTTTTCTGTGACTGGTGAGTACTCAACCAAGTCATTCTGAGAATAGTGTATGCGGCGACCGAG
TTGCTCTTGCCCGGCGTCAATACGGGATAATACCGCGCCACATAGCAGAACTTTAAAAGTGCTCATCATT
GGAAAACGTTCTTCGGGGCGAAAACTCTCAAGGATCTTACCGCTGTTGAGATCCAGTTCGATGTAACCCA
CTCGTGCACCCAACTGATCTTCAGCATCTTTTACTTTCACCAGCGTTTCTGGGTGAGCAAAAACAGGAAG
GCAAAATGCCGCAAAAAAGGGAATAAGGGCGACACGGAAATGTTGAATACTCATACTCTTCCTTTTTCAA
TATTATTGAAGCATTTATCAGGGTTATTGTCTCATGAGCGGATACATATTTGAATGTATTTAGAAAAATA
AACAAATAGGGGTTCCGCGCACATTTCCCCGAAAAGTGCCACCTGACGTC
Features (pLannotate 1.2.2; 21 found; start..end, strand, type, name):
     28..80      -  misc_feature   bom (fragment): basis of mobility region from pBR322
    235..614     +  enhancer       CMV enhancer: human cytomegalovirus immediate early enhancer
    615..818     +  promoter       CMV promoter: human cytomegalovirus (CMV) immediate early promoter
    814..847     +  LTR            5' LTR (truncated) (fragment): truncated 5' long terminal repeat (LTR) from HIV-1
    863..881     +  promoter       T7 promoter: promoter for bacteriophage T7 RNA polymerase
   1157..1864    +  CDS            Clover: Clover is a basic (constitutively fluorescent) green/yellow fluorescent protein published in 2012, derived from Aequorea victoria. It is reported to be a rapidly-maturing weak dimer with high acid sensitivity.
   2324..3034    +  CDS            mRuby2: mRuby2 is a basic (constitutively fluorescent) red fluorescent protein published in 2012, derived from Entacmaea quadricolor. It has moderate acid sensitivity.
   3053..3277    +  polyA_signal   bGH poly(A) signal: bovine growth hormone polyadenylation signal
   3281..3302    +  promoter       SV40 promoter (fragment): SV40 enhancer and early promoter
   3323..3751    +  rep_origin     f1 ori (sequence partly withheld): f1 bacteriophage origin of replication; arrow indicates direction of (+) strand synthesis
   3765..4094    +  promoter       SV40 promoter: SV40 enhancer and early promoter
   4143..5168    +  CDS            HygR: aminoglycoside phosphotransferase from E. coli; aph(4)-Ia; confers resistance to hygromycin
   5178..5303    +  CDS            ble (fragment): BLE_KLEPN - Experimental evidence at protein level: Swiss-Prot protein existence level 1. Binding protein with a strong affinity to the bleomycin family of antibiotics. Binds to CL990; an antimitotic-antibiotic compound. From Klebsiella pneumoniae.
   5298..5419    +  polyA_signal   SV40 poly(A) signal: SV40 polyadenylation signal
   5492..5508    -  protein_bind   lac operator: The lac repressor binds to the lac operator to inhibit transcription in E. coli. This inhibition can be relieved by adding lactose or isopropyl-β-D-thiogalactopyranoside (IPTG). lac repressor encoded by lacI
   5516..5546    -  promoter       lac promoter: promoter for the E. coli lac operon
   5561..5582    -  protein_bind   CAP binding site: CAP binding activates transcription in the presence of cAMP. E. coli catabolite activator protein
   5595..5687    -  CDS            lacI (fragment): lac repressor; lacI; The lac repressor binds to the lac operator to inhibit transcription in E. coli. This inhibition can be relieved by adding lactose or isopropyl-β-D-thiogalactopyranoside (IPTG).
   5870..6455    -  rep_origin     ori: high-copy-number ColE1/pMB1/pBR322/pUC origin of replication
   6626..7486    -  CDS            AmpR: β-lactamase; bla; confers resistance to ampicillin, carbenicillin, and related antibiotics
   7487..7591    -  promoter       AmpR promoter: bla
