[The description below was written by a language model from this plasmid's Addgene catalogue record and pLannotate feature annotations shown in this document.]
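Description:
Nabi2.213 is a mammalian expression plasmid of 7,622 bp, built on the pUB2.1 backbone, that encodes a genetically encoded, FRET-based fluorescent protein voltage sensor. In bacteria it is maintained through a high-copy ColE1/pUC-type origin and selected with ampicillin via a β-lactamase gene under its own promoter. An f1 origin is also present, along with small remnants typical of cloning-vector ancestry (a bom fragment, lac promoter/operator elements, and a lacI fragment). For mammalian cells, the backbone carries a hygromycin resistance gene driven by the SV40 enhancer/early promoter and terminated by an SV40 polyadenylation signal, which would allow selection of stable transfectants.

The sensor itself is expressed from the human cytomegalovirus immediate early enhancer and promoter, with a T7 promoter lying just upstream of the coding region and a bovine growth hormone polyadenylation signal downstream. According to the record, the insert consists of the Ciona voltage-sensitive domain with the green/yellow fluorescent protein Clover and the red fluorescent protein mRuby2 inserted at different positions within it. The feature table annotates only the two fluorescent proteins, separated by roughly 460 bp and preceded by unannotated sequence after the T7 promoter; these unannotated stretches presumably correspond to the voltage-sensing domain segments, though the table does not label them. Clover and mRuby2 form a donor–acceptor pair, so voltage-dependent conformational changes in the membrane-embedded domain should alter the energy transfer between them, giving an optical readout of membrane potential. The construct comes from work aimed at developing faster voltage sensors by optimizing FRET interactions, and it is suited to optical recording of electrical activity in transfected mammalian cells.
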