Addgene plasmid #73757: Nabi2.213
Purpose: Nabi2.213 is a FRET (Förster Resonance Energy Transfer)-based protein voltage sensor. This probe contains Clover and mRuby2 inserted at different locations in the Ciona voltage sensitive domain.
Depositing lab: Bradley Baker. Depositing organization: Korea Institute of Science and Technology. Publication: Developing Fast Fluorescent Protein Voltage Sensors by Optimizing FRET Interactions. Sung U, Sepehri-Rad M, Piao HH, Jin L, Hughes T, Cohen LB, Baker BJ. PLoS One. 2015 Nov 20;10(11):e0141585. doi: 10.1371/journal.pone.0141585. eCollection 2015. PubMed 26587834.
Backbone
  Vector backbone: pUB2.1
  Backbone size w/o insert (bp): 5500
  Total vector size (bp): 7622
  Vector type: Mammalian Expression
Growth in bacteria
  Bacterial resistance: Ampicillin, 100 μg/mL
  Growth temperature: 37°C
  Growth strain: DH5alpha
  Copy number: Unknown
Gene/Insert
  Gene/Insert name: Nabi2.213
Terms and licenses: Academic/Nonprofit Terms; Industry Terms: Not Available to Industry
How to cite: Nabi2.213 was a gift from Bradley Baker (Addgene plasmid # 73757 ; http://n2t.net/addgene:73757 ; RRID:Addgene_73757)
