>Addgene plasmid #73757 | Nabi2.213 | addgene partial sequence | sequence record 140313 | CMV-F 5'-CGCAAATGGGCGGTAGGCGTG-3'
CTATATAAGCAGAGCTCTCTGGCTAACTAGAGAACCCACTGCTTACTGGCTTATCGAAATTAATACGACT
CACTATAGGGAGACCCAAGCTGGCTAGCGTTTATGGAGGGATTCGACGGTTCAGATTTTAGTCCTCCAGC
TGATTTAGTTGGCGTTGACGGTGCAGTCATGCGGAACGTCGTTGACGTCACGATAAATGGTGACGTCACT
GCTCCGCCGAAAGCTGCGCCAAGAAAAAGTGAATCGGTAAAGAAAGTTCATTGGAATGATGTAGACCAAG
GACCGAGTGAAAAACCAGAGACAAGACAGGAGGAACGAATAGATATACCCGAGATTTCAGGTCTATGGTG
GGGCATGGTGAGCAAGGGCGAGGAGCTGTTCACCGGGGTGGTGCCCATCCTGGTCGAGCTGGACGGCGAC
GTAAACGGCCACAAGTTCAGCGTCCGCGGCGAGGGCGAGGGCGATGCCACCAACGGCAAGCTGACCCTGA
AGTTCATCTGCACCACCGGCAAGCTGCCCGTGCCCTGGCCCACCCTCGTGACCACCTTCGGCTACGGCGT
GGCCTGCTTCAGCCGCTACCCCGACCACATGAAGCAGCACGACTTCTTCAAGTCCGCCATGCCCGAAGGC
TACGTCCAGGAGCGCACCATCTCTTTCAAGGACGACGGTACCTACAAGACCCGCGCCGAGGTGAAGTTCG
AGGGCGACACCCTGGTGAACCGCATCGAGCTGAAGGGCATCGACTTCAAGGAGGACGGCAACATCCTGGG
GCACAAGCTGGAGTACAACTTCAACAGCCACAACGTCTATATCACGGCCGACAAGCAGAAGAACGGCATC
AAGGCTAACTTCAAGATCCGCCACAACGTTGAGGACGGCAGCGTGCAGCTCGCCGACCACTACCAGCAGA
ACACCCCCATCGGCGACGGCCCCGTGCTGCTGCCCGACAACCACTACCTGAGCCATCAGTCCGCCCTGAG
CAAAGACCCCAACGAGAAGCGCGATCACATGGTCCTGCTGGAGTTCGTGACCGCCGCCGAGAATGAACAT
GGAGTGGACGATGGGA
