>Addgene plasmid #73757 | Nabi2.213 | addgene partial sequence | sequence record 140314 | F1ori-R 5'-AGGGAAGAAAGCGAAAGGAG-3'
[67 nt withheld, positions 1-67]
GGGGATACCCCCTAGAGCCCCAGCTGGTTCTTTCCGCCTCAGAAGCCATAGAGCCCACCGCATCCCCAGC
ATGCCTGCTATTGTCTTCCCAATCCTCCCCCTTGCTGTCCTGCCCCACCCCACCCCCCAGAATAGAATGA
CACCTACTCAGACAATGCGATGCAATTTCCTCATTTTATTAGGAAAGGACAGTGGGAGTGGCACCTTCCA
GGGTCAAGGAAGGCACGGGGGAGGGGCAAACAACAGATGGCTGGCAACTAGAAGGCACAGTCGAGGGCGC
GCCTATTACTTGTACAGCTCGTCCATCCCACCACCAAGCCCGGCGAACTTGGCAACTGCGTGTTCGCGTT
GTACTACGAACATTTCATTGTCACTTTCCTCTAACCTTTCCAGGCGGTGATCAACGGCATGGATACCGGG
CATCTTGATGTTCCCGACGGTCTTTTTTGACCTGTAAGTTGTTACGAAAGAGCAAGACAGATGGCCACCA
CCATCAACTTTCAGTGCCATATGAGTGTATCCCCTCAGACCACCATCTGCTGGATACATCATCTCTGTAT
TAGGCTCCCAACCCTTGGTCTTCTTCTGCATCACGGGACCATTGGAGGGAAAGTTTACCCCTCTGACTTG
GACGTGGTAAACGAGACAGCCATCCTCAAGGCTGGTGTCCTGCATGACGGTGACGACTCCACCATCTTCG
TATCTCGTAACTCTTTCCCAAGTAAAACCCTCAGGAAAGGACTGTTTAAAGAAATCAGGAATGCCTTTCG
GGTACTTGATAAAAGTACGGCTGCCATACATGAACGACGTGGCAAGAATGTCAAAGGCAAATGGCAGGGG
TCCTCCCTCGATGACTTTGATCCTCATGGTTTGAGTTCCCATGTACGGATTGCCTTCTCCTTCACCTGTG
CATTTGAATTGGTGGCCGTTGACCGAACCTTCCATGACCACCTTCATACGCATATTTTCCTTGATCAGCT
CTTCGCCCT
