>Addgene plasmid #73757 | Nabi2.213 | addgene partial sequence | sequence record 140315 | mRuby2-R 5'- tccctcgatgactttgatcc-3'
GTACGGATTGCCTTCTCCTTCACCTGTGCATTTGAATTGGTGGCCGTTGACCGAACCTTCCATGACCACC
TTCATACGCATATTTTCCTTGATCAGCTCTTCGCCCTTAGACACCATTCTGCTTGAAGCCTTCATTTGTT
GGTGGGAATAAAATATTCTTGCTAATCGAACCACACGCAGCAAACGGGCCAACACAACCAATTGCCCCAA
ACCATCGGCTCCTGTTTCTTGCACGTATTCATCTAACACAGTGTAAAATATCGTGACGACGAATGTGACA
ACGATAATCAAACCATCAGCAACCTCCCAGGGGTTGGTGAAGAAATTCTTGGGCCCGTAGGCAAATATCC
TTAATCCTAAATCCAGCATGAAATAACAAGAAAGAGCCAAAGCCATCCCGTCATAAAAGGATTGTGAAGA
TTCACTTTTTCCTGGAAGACTGAGATCAATGATCATGAGGATGATGTCCAAGAAAATTAGGAAGACTCCA
AAGACTCGCATCCCTAGATGATCAATCACTGCTCGGACACGAAACTGGACGCGACCTACACCAGTAGTAG
GTATCTCCATTCTCCCATCGTCCACTCCATGTTCATTCTCGGCGGCGGTCACGAACTCCAGCAGGACCAT
GTGATCGCGCTTCTCGTTGGGGTCTTTGCTCAGGGCGGACTGATGGCTCAGGTAGTGGTTGTCGGGCAGC
AGCACGGGGCCGTCGCCGATGGGGGTGTTCTGCTGGTAGTGGTCGGCGAGCTGCACGCTGCCGTCCTCAA
CGTTGTGGCGGATCTTGAAGTTAGCCTTGATGCCGTTCTTCTGCTTGTCGGCCGTGATATAGACGTTGTG
GCTGTTGAAGTTGTACTCCAGCTTGTGCCCCAGGATGTTGCCGTCCTCCTTGAAGTCGATGCCCTTCAGC
TCGATGCGGTTCACCAGGGTGTCGCCCTCGAACTTCACCTCGGCGCGGGTCTTGTAGGTACCGTCGTCCT
TGAAAGAGATGGTGCGCTCCTGGACGTAGCCTTCGGGCATGGCGGACTTGAAGAAGTCGTGCTGCTTCAT
GTGGTCGGGGTAGCGGCTGAAGCAGGCCACGCCGTAGC
